>Addgene plasmid #221810 | pCSC-GFP-NES-EGFP | addgene full sequence | sequence record 437847 | Addgene NGS Result
GACGGATCGGGAGATCTCCCGATCCCCTATGGTGCACTCTCAGTACAATCTGCTCTGATGCCGCATAGTT
AAGCCAGTATCTGCTCCCTGCTTGTGTGTTGGAGGTCGCTGAGTAGTGCGCGAGCAAAATTTAAGCTACA
ACAAGGCAAGGCTTGACCGACAATTGCATGAAGAATCTGCTTAGGGTTAGGCGTTTTGCGCTGCTTCGCG
ATGTACGGGCCAGATATACGCGTTGACATTGATTATTGACTAGTTATTAATAGTAATCAATTACGGGGTC
ATTAGTTCATAGCCCATATATGGAGTTCCGCGTTACATAACTTACGGTAAATGGCCCGCCTGGCTGACCG
CCCAACGACCCCCGCCCATTGACGTCAATAATGACGTATGTTCCCATAGTAACGCCAATAGGGACTTTCC
ATTGACGTCAATGGGTGGAGTATTTACGGTAAACTGCCCACTTGGCAGTACATCAAGTGTATCATATGCC
AAGTACGCCCCCTATTGACGTCAATGACGGTAAATGGCCCGCCTGGCATTATGCCCAGTACATGACCTTA
TGGGACTTTCCTACTTGGCAGTACATCTACGTATTAGTCATCGCTATTACCATGGTGATGCGGTTTTGGC
AGTACATCAATGGGCGTGGATAGCGGTTTGACTCACGGGGATTTCCAAGTCTCCACCCCATTGACGTCAA
TGGGAGTTTGTTTTGGCACCAAAATCAACGGGACTTTCCAAAATGTCGTAACAACTCCGCCCCATTGACG
CAAATGGGCGGTAGGCGTGTACGGTGGGAGGTCTATATAAGCAGCGCGTTTTGCCTGTACTGGGTCTCTC
TGGTTAGACCAGATCTGAGCCTGGGAGCTCTCTGGCTAACTAGGGAACCCACTGCTTAAGCCTCAATAAA
GCTTGCCTTGAGTGCTTCAAGTAGTGTGTGCCCGTCTGTTGTGTGACTCTGGTAACTAGAGATCCCTCAG
ACCCTTTTAGTCAGTGTGGAAAATCTCTAGCAGTGGCGCCCGAACAGGGACTTGAAAGCGAAAGGGAAAC
CAGAGGAGCTCTCTCGACGCAGGACTCGGCTTGCTGAAGCGCGCACGGCAAGAGGCGAGGGGCGGCGACT
GGTGAGTACGCCAAAAATTTTGACTAGCGGAGGCTAGAAGGAGAGAGATGGGTGCGAGAGCGTCAGTATT
AAGCGGGGGAGAATTAGATCGCGATGGGAAAAAATTCGGTTAAGGCCAGGGGGAAAGAAAAAATATAAAT
TAAAACATATAGTATGGGCAAGCAGGGAGCTAGAACGATTCGCAGTTAATCCTGGCCTGTTAGAAACATC
AGAAGGCTGTAGACAAATACTGGGACAGCTACAACCATCCCTTCAGACAGGATCAGAAGAACTTAGATCA
TTATATAATACAGTAGCAACCCTCTATTGTGTGCATCAAAGGATAGAGATAAAAGACACCAAGGAAGCTT
TAGACAAGATAGAGGAAGAGCAAAACAAAAGTAAGACCACCGCACAGCAAGCGGCCGCTGATCTTCAGAC
CTGGAGGAGGAGATATGAGGGACAATTGGAGAAGTGAATTATATAAATATAAAGTAGTAAAAATTGAACC
ATTAGGAGTAGCACCCACCAAGGCAAAGAGAAGAGTGGTGCAGAGAGAAAAAAGAGCAGTGGGAATAGGA
GCTTTGTTCCTTGGGTTCTTGGGAGCAGCAGGAAGCACTATGGGCGCAGCGTCAATGACGCTGACGGTAC
AGGCCAGACAATTATTGTCTGGTATAGTGCAGCAGCAGAACAATTTGCTGAGGGCTATTGAGGCGCAACA
GCATCTGTTGCAACTCACAGTCTGGGGCATCAAGCAGCTCCAGGCAAGAATCCTGGCTGTGGAAAGATAC
CTAAAGGATCAACAGCTCCTGGGGATTTGGGGTTGCTCTGGAAAACTCATTTGCACCACTGCTGTGCCTT
GGAATGCTAGTTGGAGTAATAAATCTCTGGAACAGATTTGGAATCACACGACCTGGATGGAGTGGGACAG
AGAAATTAACAATTACACAAGCTTAATACACTCCTTAATTGAAGAATCGCAAAACCAGCAAGAAAAGAAT
GAACAAGAATTATTGGAATTAGATAAATGGGCAAGTTTGTGGAATTGGTTTAACATAACAAATTGGCTGT
GGTATATAAAATTATTCATAATGATAGTAGGAGGCTTGGTAGGTTTAAGAATAGTTTTTGCTGTACTTTC
TATAGTGAATAGAGTTAGGCAGGGATATTCACCATTATCGTTTCAGACCCACCTCCCAACCCCGAGGGGA
CCCGACAGGCCCGAAGGAATAGAAGAAGAAGGTGGAGAGAGAGACAGAGACAGATCCATTCGATTAGTGA
ACGGATCAACTTTTAAAAGAAAAGGGGGGATTGGGGGGTACAGTGCAGGGGAAAGAATAGTAGACATAAT
AGCAACAGACATACAAACTAAAGAATTACAAAAACAAATTACAAAATTCAAAATTTTATCGATAAGCTTG
GGAGTTCCGCGTTACATAACTTACGGTAAATGGCCCGCCTGGCTGACCGCCCAACGACCCCCGCCCATTG
ACGTCAATAATGACGTATGTTCCCATAGTAACGCCAATAGGGACTTTCCATTGACGTCAATGGGTGGAGT
ATTTACGGTAAACTGCCCACTTGGCAGTACATCAAGTGTATCATATGCCAAGTACGCCCCCTATTGACGT
CAATGACGGTAAATGGCCCGCCTGGCATTATGCCCAGTACATGACCTTATGGGACTTTCCTACTTGGCAG
TACATCTACGTATTAGTCATCGCTATTACCATGGTGATGCGGTTTTGGCAGTACATCAATGGGCGTGGAT
AGCGGTTTGACTCACGGGGATTTCCAAGTCTCCACCCCATTGACGTCAATGGGAGTTTGTTTTGGCACCA
AAATCAACGGGACTTTCCAAAATGTCGTAACAACTCCGCCCCATTGACGCAAATGGGCGGTAGGCGTGTA
CGGTGGGAGGTCTATATAAGCAGAGCTCGTTTAGTGAACCGTCAGATCGCCTGGAGACGCCATCCACGCT
GTTTTGACCTCCATAGAAGACACCGACTCTAGAGGATCCGCCACCATGGCCAGCAAAGGAGAAGAACTTT
TCACTGGAGTTGTCCCAATTCTTGTTGAATTAGATGGTGATGTTAATGGGCACAAATTTTCTGTCAGTGG
AGAGGGTGAAGGTGATGCTACATACGGAAAGCTTACCCTTAAATTTATTTGCACTACTGGAAAACTACCT
GTTCCATGGCCAACACTTGTCACTACTTTCTCTTATGGTGTTCAATGCTTTTCCCGTTATCCGGATCATA
TGAAACGGCATGACTTTTTCAAGAGTGCCATGCCCGAAGGTTATGTACAGGAACGCACTATATCTTTCAA
AGATGACGGGAACTACAAGACGCGTGCTGAAGTCAAGTTTGAAGGTGATACCCTTGTTAATCGTATCGAG
TTAAAAGGTATTGATTTTAAAGAAGATGGAAACATTCTCGGACACAAACTCGAGTACAACTATAACTCAC
ACAATGTATACATCACGGCAGACAAACAAAAGAATGGAATCAAAGCTAACTTCAAAATTCGCCACAACAT
TGAAGATGGATCCGTTCAACTAGCAGACCATTATCAACAAAATACTCCAATTGGCGATGGCCCTGTCCTT
TTACCAGACAACCATTACCTGTCGACACAATCTGCCCTTTCGAAAGATCCCAACGAAAAGCGTGACCACA
TGGTCCTTCTTGAGTTTGTAACTGCTGCTGGGATTACACATGGCATGGATGAGCTCTACAAAAGCGGTTC
CGGACCGGATCAAACAAGTTTGTACAAAAAAGCAGGCTTACTACAGCTACCGCCGCTGGAAAGACTGACT
CTGGGAGGCGGGATGGTGAGCAAGGGCGAGGAGCTGTTCACCGGGGTGGTGCCCATCCTGGTCGAGCTGG
ACGGCGACGTAAACGGCCACAAGTTCAGCGTGTCCGGCGAGGGCGAGGGCGATGCCACCTACGGCAAGCT
GACCCTGAAGTTCATCTGCACCACCGGCAAGCTGCCCGTGCCCTGGCCCACCCTCGTGACCACCCTGACC
TACGGCGTGCAGTGCTTCAGCCGCTACCCCGACCACATGAAGCAGCACGACTTCTTCAAGTCCGCCATGC
CCGAAGGCTACGTCCAGGAGCGCACCATCTTCTTCAAGGACGACGGCAACTACAAGACCCGCGCCGAGGT
GAAGTTCGAGGGCGACACCCTGGTGAACCGCATCGAGCTGAAGGGCATCGACTTCAAGGAGGACGGCAAC
ATCCTGGGGCACAAGCTGGAGTACAACTACAACAGCCACAACGTCTATATCATGGCCGACAAGCAGAAGA
ACGGCATCAAGGTGAACTTCAAGATCCGCCACAACATCGAGGACGGCAGCGTGCAGCTCGCCGACCACTA
CCAGCAGAACACCCCCATCGGCGACGGCCCCGTGCTGCTGCCCGACAACCACTACCTGAGCACCCAGTCC
GCCCTGAGCAAAGACCCCAACGAGAAGCGCGATCACATGGTCCTGCTGGAGTTCGTGACCGCCGCCGGGA
TCACTCTCGGCATGGACGAGCTGTACAAGTGACTCGAGGGATCAAGCTTATCGAAACCTGGAAAAACATG
GAGCAATCACAAGTAGCAATACAGCAGCTACCAATGCTGATTGTGCCTGGCTAGAAGCACAAGAGGAGGA
GGAGGTGGGTTTTCCAGTCACACCTCAGACAATCAACCTCTGGATTACAAAATTTGTGAAAGATTGACTG
GTATTCTTAACTATGTTGCTCCTTTTACGCTATGTGGATACGCTGCTTTAATGCCTTTGTATCATGCTAT
TGCTTCCCGTATGGCTTTCATTTTCTCCTCCTTGTATAAATCCTGGTTGCTGTCTCTTTATGAGGAGTTG
TGGCCCGTTGTCAGGCAACGTGGCGTGGTGTGCACTGTGTTTGCTGACGCAACCCCCACTGGTTGGGGCA
TTGCCACCACCTGTCAGCTCCTTTCCGGGACTTTCGCTTTCCCCCTCCCTATTGCCACGGCGGAACTCAT
CGCCGCCTGCCTTGCCCGCTGCTGGACAGGGGCTCGGCTGTTGGGCACTGACAATTCCGTGGTGTTGTCG
GGGAAGCTGACGTCCTTTCCATGGCTGCTCGCCTGTGTTGCCACCTGGATTCTGCGCGGGACGTCCTTCT
GCTACGTCCCTTCGGCCCTCAATCCAGCGGACCTTCCTTCCCGCGGCCTGCTGCCGGCTCTGCGGCCTCT
TCCGCGTCTTCGCCTTCGCCCTCAGACGAGTCGGATCTCCCTTTGGGCCGCCTCCCCGCCTGGAATTCGA
GCTCGGTACCTTTAAGACCAATGACTTACAAGGCAGCTGTAGATCTTAGCCACTTTTTAAAAGAAAAGGG
GGGACTGGAAGGGCTAATTCACTCCCAACGAAGACAAGATATCCTTGATCTGTGGATCTACCACACACAA
GGCTACTTCCCTGATTGGCAGAACTACACACCAGGGCCAGGGATCAGATATCCACTGACCTTTGGATGGT
GCTACAAGCTAGTACCAGTTGAGCAAGAGAAGGTAGAAGAAGCCAATGAAGGAGAGAACACCCGCTTGTT
ACACCCTGTGAGCCTGCATGGGATGGATGACCCGGAGAGAGAAGTATTAGAGTGGAGGTTTGACAGCCGC
CTAGCATTTCATCACATGGCCCGAGAGCTGCATCCGGACTGTACTGGGTCTCTCTGGTTAGACCAGATCT
GAGCCTGGGAGCTCTCTGGCTAACTAGGGAACCCACTGCTTAAGCCTCAATAAAGCTTGCCTTGAGTGCT
TCAAGTAGTGTGTGCCCGTCTGTTGTGTGACTCTGGTAACTAGAGATCCCTCAGACCCTTTTAGTCAGTG
TGGAAAATCTCTAGCAGGGCCGCTTTAAACCCGCTGATCAGCCTCGACTGTGCCTTCTAGTTGCCAGCCA
TCTGTTGTTTGCCCCTCCCCCGTGCCTTCCTTGACCCTGGAAGGTGCCACTCCCACTGTCCTTTCCTAAT
AAAATGAGGAAATTGCATCGCATTGTCTGAGTAGGTGTCATTCTATTCTGGGGGGTGGGGTGGGGCAGGA
CAGCAAGGGGGAGGATTGGGAAGACAATAGCAGGCATGCTGGGGATGCGGTGGGCTCTATGGCTTCTGAG
GCGGAAAGAACCAGCTGGGGCTCTAGGGGGTATCCCC
[124 nt withheld, positions 6268-6391]
C
[91 nt withheld, positions 6393-6483]
A
[49 nt withheld, positions 6485-6533]
CCTTTGACGTTGGAGTCCACGTTCTTT
[37 nt withheld, positions 6561-6597]
ACCCTATCTCGGTCTATTCTTTTGATTTATAAGGGATTTTGCCGATTTCGGCCTATTGGTTAAAAAATGA
GCTGATTTAACAAAAATTTAACGCGAATTAATTCTGTGGAATGTGTGTCAGTTAGGGTGTGGAAAGTCCC
CAGGCTCCCCAGCAGGCAGAAGTATGCAAAGCATGCATCTCAATTAGTCAGCAACCAGGTGTGGAAAGTC
CCCAGGCTCCCCAGCAGGCAGAAGTATGCAAAGCATGCATCTCAATTAGTCAGCAACCATAGTCCCGCCC
CTAACTCCGCCCATCCCGCCCCTAACTCCGCCCAGTTCCGCCCATTCTCCGCCCCATGGCTGACTAATTT
TTTTTATTTATGCAGAGGCCGAGGCCGCCTCTGCCTCTGAGCTATTCCAGAAGTAGTGAGGAGGCTTTTT
TGGAGGCCTAGGCTTTTGCAAAAAGCTCCCGGGAGCTTGTATATCCATTTTCGGATCTGATCAGCACGTG
TTGACAATTAATCATCGGCATAGTATATCGGCATAGTATAATACGACAAGGTGAGGAACTAAACCATGGC
CAAGTTGACCAGTGCCGTTCCGGTGCTCACCGCGCGCGACGTCGCCGGAGCGGTCGAGTTCTGGACCGAC
CGGCTCGGGTTCTCCCGGGACTTCGTGGAGGACGACTTCGCCGGTGTGGTCCGGGACGACGTGACCCTGT
TCATCAGCGCGGTCCAGGACCAGGTGGTGCCGGACAACACCCTGGCCTGGGTGTGGGTGCGCGGCCTGGA
CGAGCTGTACGCCGAGTGGTCGGAGGTCGTGTCCACGAACTTCCGGGACGCCTCCGGGCCGGCCATGACC
GAGATCGGCGAGCAGCCGTGGGGGCGGGAGTTCGCCCTGCGCGACCCGGCCGGCAACTGCGTGCACTTCG
TGGCCGAGGAGCAGGACTGACACGTGCTACGAGATTTCGATTCCACCGCCGCCTTCTATGAAAGGTTGGG
CTTCGGAATCGTTTTCCGGGACGCCGGCTGGATGATCCTCCAGCGCGGGGATCTCATGCTGGAGTTCTTC
GCCCACCCCAACTTGTTTATTGCAGCTTATAATGGTTACAAATAAAGCAATAGCATCACAAATTTCACAA
ATAAAGCATTTTTTTCACTGCATTCTAGTTGTGGTTTGTCCAAACTCATCAATGTATCTTATCATGTCTG
TATACCGTCGACCTCTAGCTAGAGCTTGGCGTAATCATGGTCATAGCTGTTTCCTGTGTGAAATTGTTAT
CCGCTCACAATTCCACACAACATACGAGCCGGAAGCATAAAGTGTAAAGCCTGGGGTGCCTAATGAGTGA
GCTAACTCACATTAATTGCGTTGCGCTCACTGCCCGCTTTCCAGTCGGGAAACCTGTCGTGCCAGCTGCA
TTAATGAATCGGCCAACGCGCGGGGAGAGGCGGTTTGCGTATTGGGCGCTCTTCCGCTTCCTCGCTCACT
GACTCGCTGCGCTCGGTCGTTCGGCTGCGGCGAGCGGTATCAGCTCACTCAAAGGCGGTAATACGGTTAT
CCACAGAATCAGGGGATAACGCAGGAAAGAACATGTGAGCAAAAGGCCAGCAAAAGGCCAGGAACCGTAA
AAAGGCCGCGTTGCTGGCGTTTTTCCATAGGCTCCGCCCCCCTGACGAGCATCACAAAAATCGACGCTCA
AGTCAGAGGTGGCGAAACCCGACAGGACTATAAAGATACCAGGCGTTTCCCCCTGGAAGCTCCCTCGTGC
GCTCTCCTGTTCCGACCCTGCCGCTTACCGGATACCTGTCCGCCTTTCTCCCTTCGGGAAGCGTGGCGCT
TTCTCATAGCTCACGCTGTAGGTATCTCAGTTCGGTGTAGGTCGTTCGCTCCAAGCTGGGCTGTGTGCAC
GAACCCCCCGTTCAGCCCGACCGCTGCGCCTTATCCGGTAACTATCGTCTTGAGTCCAACCCGGTAAGAC
ACGACTTATCGCCACTGGCAGCAGCCACTGGTAACAGGATTAGCAGAGCGAGGTATGTAGGCGGTGCTAC
AGAGTTCTTGAAGTGGTGGCCTAACTACGGCTACACTAGAAGAACAGTATTTGGTATCTGCGCTCTGCTG
AAGCCAGTTACCTTCGGAAAAAGAGTTGGTAGCTCTTGATCCGGCAAACAAACCACCGCTGGTAGCGGTG
GTTTTTTTGTTTGCAAGCAGCAGATTACGCGCAGAAAAAAAGGATCTCAAGAAGATCCTTTGATCTTTTC
TACGGGGTCTGACGCTCAGTGGAACGAAAACTCACGTTAAGGGATTTTGGTCATGAGATTATCAAAAAGG
ATCTTCACCTAGATCCTTTTAAATTAAAAATGAAGTTTTAAATCAATCTAAAGTATATATGAGTAAACTT
GGTCTGACAGTTACCAATGCTTAATCAGTGAGGCACCTATCTCAGCGATCTGTCTATTTCGTTCATCCAT
AGTTGCCTGACTCCCCGTCGTGTAGATAACTACGATACGGGAGGGCTTACCATCTGGCCCCAGTGCTGCA
ATGATACCGCGAGACCCACGCTCACCGGCTCCAGATTTATCAGCAATAAACCAGCCAGCCGGAAGGGCCG
AGCGCAGAAGTGGTCCTGCAACTTTATCCGCCTCCATCCAGTCTATTAATTGTTGCCGGGAAGCTAGAGT
AAGTAGTTCGCCAGTTAATAGTTTGCGCAACGTTGTTGCCATTGCTACAGGCATCGTGGTGTCACGCTCG
TCGTTTGGTATGGCTTCATTCAGCTCCGGTTCCCAACGATCAAGGCGAGTTACATGATCCCCCATGTTGT
GCAAAAAAGCGGTTAGCTCCTTCGGTCCTCCGATCGTTGTCAGAAGTAAGTTGGCCGCAGTGTTATCACT
CATGGTTATGGCAGCACTGCATAATTCTCTTACTGTCATGCCATCCGTAAGATGCTTTTCTGTGACTGGT
GAGTACTCAACCAAGTCATTCTGAGAATAGTGTATGCGGCGACCGAGTTGCTCTTGCCCGGCGTCAATAC
GGGATAATACCGCGCCACATAGCAGAACTTTAAAAGTGCTCATCATTGGAAAACGTTCTTCGGGGCGAAA
ACTCTCAAGGATCTTACCGCTGTTGAGATCCAGTTCGATGTAACCCACTCGTGCACCCAACTGATCTTCA
GCATCTTTTACTTTCACCAGCGTTTCTGGGTGAGCAAAAACAGGAAGGCAAAATGCCGCAAAAAAGGGAA
TAAGGGCGACACGGAAATGTTGAATACTCATACTCTTCCTTTTTCAATATTATTGAAGCATTTATCAGGG
TTATTGTCTCATGAGCGGATACATATTTGAATGTATTTAGAAAAATAAACAAATAGGGGTTCCGCGCACA
TTTCCCCGAAAAGTGCCACCTGACGTC
Features (pLannotate 1.2.2; 34 found; start..end, strand, type, name):
     28..80      -  misc_feature   bom (fragment): basis of mobility region from pBR322
    235..614     +  enhancer       CMV enhancer: human cytomegalovirus immediate early enhancer
    615..814     +  promoter       CMV promoter: human cytomegalovirus (CMV) immediate early promoter
    832..1012    +  LTR            5' LTR (truncated): truncated 5' long terminal repeat (LTR) from HIV-1
   1059..1184    +  misc_feature   HIV-1 Ψ: packaging signal of human immunodeficiency virus type 1
   1168..1531    +  CDS            HIV-1 gag (fragment): gag protein from human immunodeficiency virus 1; gag
   1677..1910    +  misc_feature   RRE: The Rev response element (RRE) of HIV-1 allows for Rev-dependent mRNA export from the nucleus to the cytoplasm.
   2287..2387    +  CDS            Rev (fragment): human immunodeficiency virus 1 (HIV-1) Rev protein; rev; enhances nuclear export of unspliced and incompletely spliced viral mRNAs
   2391..2507    +  misc_feature   cPPT/CTS: central polypurine tract and central termination sequence of HIV-1
   2530..2833    +  enhancer       CMV enhancer: human cytomegalovirus immediate early enhancer
   2834..3037    +  promoter       CMV promoter: human cytomegalovirus (CMV) immediate early promoter
   3126..3842    +  CDS            Cycle 3 GFP: Cycle 3 GFP (Crameri et al., 1996) mammalian codon-optimized
   3864..3888    +  protein_bind   attB1: mutant version of attB; recombination site for the Gateway® BP reaction BP Clonase™
   3933..4649    +  CDS            EGFP: EGFP is a basic (constitutively fluorescent) green fluorescent protein published in 1996, derived from Aequorea victoria. It is reported to be a rapidly-maturing weak dimer with moderate acid sensitivity.
   4672..4788    +  CDS            nef (fragment): NEF_HV1Z2 - Experimental evidence at protein level: Swiss-Prot protein existence level 1. Extracellular Nef protein targets CD4(+) T-lymphocytes for apoptosis by interacting with CXCR4 surface receptors. From Human immunodeficiency virus type 1 group M subtype D (isolate Z2/CDC-Z34) (HIV-1).
   4791..5379    +  misc_feature   WPRE: woodchuck hepatitis virus posttranscriptional regulatory element
   5396..5464    +  CDS            nef (fragment): NEF_HV1Z2 - Experimental evidence at protein level: Swiss-Prot protein existence level 1. Extracellular Nef protein targets CD4(+) T-lymphocytes for apoptosis by interacting with CXCR4 surface receptors. From Human immunodeficiency virus type 1 group M subtype D (isolate Z2/CDC-Z34) (HIV-1).
   5466..5778    +  LTR            5' LTR (fragment): 5' long terminal repeat (LTR) from HIV-1
   5786..5966    +  LTR            5' LTR (truncated): truncated 5' long terminal repeat (LTR) from HIV-1
   5998..6222    +  polyA_signal   bGH poly(A) signal: bovine growth hormone polyadenylation signal
   6226..6247    +  promoter       SV40 promoter (fragment): SV40 enhancer and early promoter
   6268..6696    +  rep_origin     f1 ori (sequence partly withheld): f1 bacteriophage origin of replication; arrow indicates direction of (+) strand synthesis
   6710..7039    +  promoter       SV40 promoter: SV40 enhancer and early promoter
   7087..7134    +  promoter       EM7 promoter: synthetic bacterial promoter&nbsp
   7153..7527    +  CDS            BleoR: antibiotic-binding protein; Sh ble from Streptoalloteichus hindustanus; confers resistance to bleomycin, phleomycin, and Zeocin™
   7537..7662    +  CDS            ble (fragment): BLE_KLEPN - Experimental evidence at protein level: Swiss-Prot protein existence level 1. Binding protein with a strong affinity to the bleomycin family of antibiotics. Binds to CL990; an antimitotic-antibiotic compound. From Klebsiella pneumoniae.
   7657..7778    +  polyA_signal   SV40 poly(A) signal: SV40 polyadenylation signal
   7851..7867    -  protein_bind   lac operator: The lac repressor binds to the lac operator to inhibit transcription in E. coli. This inhibition can be relieved by adding lactose or isopropyl-β-D-thiogalactopyranoside (IPTG). lac repressor encoded by lacI
   7875..7905    -  promoter       lac promoter: promoter for the E. coli lac operon
   7920..7941    -  protein_bind   CAP binding site: CAP binding activates transcription in the presence of cAMP. E. coli catabolite activator protein
   7954..8046    -  CDS            lacI (fragment): lac repressor; lacI; The lac repressor binds to the lac operator to inhibit transcription in E. coli. This inhibition can be relieved by adding lactose or isopropyl-β-D-thiogalactopyranoside (IPTG).
   8229..8817    -  rep_origin     ori: high-copy-number ColE1/pMB1/pBR322/pUC origin of replication
   8988..9848    -  CDS            AmpR: β-lactamase; bla; confers resistance to ampicillin, carbenicillin, and related antibiotics
   9849..9953    -  promoter       AmpR promoter: bla
