[The description below was written by a language model from this plasmid's Addgene catalogue record and pLannotate feature annotations shown in this document.]
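Description:
pCSC-GFP-NES-EGFP is an HIV-1-based lentiviral transfer vector for mammalian expression, about 10 kb in total with a roughly 1.5 kb insert. It is maintained in E. coli as a high-copy plasmid through a ColE1/pUC-type origin and selected with ampicillin (AmpR). The backbone also carries an f1 origin and an SV40/EM7-driven BleoR cassette with an SV40 poly(A) signal, which lies outside the LTR-flanked region and so would not be packaged into virus. A CMV enhancer/promoter sits directly upstream of a truncated 5' LTR, a chimeric arrangement that typically drives Tat-independent transcription of the viral genomic RNA in packaging cells. This is followed by the Ψ packaging signal with a gag fragment, the RRE for Rev-dependent nuclear export, and the cPPT/CTS. Downstream of the payload are a WPRE to boost transcript expression, the 3' LTR region, and a bGH polyadenylation signal.

The payload is an internal CMV enhancer/promoter driving a tandem fluorescent fusion cloned between BamHI and XhoI sites. The feature table annotates a codon-optimized Cycle 3 GFP followed by EGFP. The catalogue record places a nuclear export sequence as an internal tag between them. The NES itself is not annotated, although an attB1-like site is detected in the linker region. Doubling the GFP presumably enlarges the protein to limit passive diffusion through nuclear pores, so that localization reflects active export, though the record does not say this explicitly. The associated publication concerns nucleocytoplasmic transport in induced DYT1 dystonia motor neurons, which is consistent with use of the construct as a lentivirally delivered reporter of nuclear export.
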