Addgene plasmid #221810: pCSC-GFP-NES-EGFP
Purpose: Lentiviral vector expressing green fluorescent protein (GFP) fused with nuclear export sequence (NES).
Depositing lab: Baojin Ding. Depositing organization: Louisiana State University Health Sciences Center, Shreveport. Publication: RANBP17 Overexpression Restores Nucleocytoplasmic Transport and Ameliorates Neurodevelopment in Induced DYT1 Dystonia Motor Neurons. Akter M, Cui H, Hosain MA, Liu J, Duan Y, Ding B. J Neurosci. 2024 Apr 10;44(15):e1728232024. doi: 10.1523/JNEUROSCI.1728-23.2024. PubMed 38438257.
Backbone
  Vector backbone: Lentiviral vector
  Backbone size w/o insert (bp): 8456
  Total vector size (bp): 9983
  Vector type: Mammalian Expression, Lentiviral
Growth in bacteria
  Bacterial resistance: Ampicillin, 100 μg/mL
  Growth temperature: 37°C
  Growth strain: NEB Stable
  Copy number: High Copy
Gene/Insert
  Gene/Insert name: GFP-NES-EGFP
  Insert size (bp): 1527
  Promoter: CMV
  Tag / fusion protein: NES (internal tag)
  Cloning method: Restriction Enzyme; 5′ cloning site BamHI (not destroyed); 3′ cloning site XhoI (not destroyed)
  Sequencing primers: 5′ agctcgtttagtgaaccgtcagatc; 3′ ctatgttgctccttttacgctatg
Terms and licenses: Academic/Nonprofit Terms; Industry Terms: Not Available to Industry
How to cite: pCSC-GFP-NES-EGFP was a gift from Baojin Ding (Addgene plasmid # 221810 ; http://n2t.net/addgene:221810 ; RRID:Addgene_221810)
